Addgene plasmid #136532: pGEM_ZmaBOP2binsitu
Purpose: Template for generating in situ hybridization probe
Depositing lab: Junko Kyozuka. Depositing organization: Tohoku University. Publication: Suppression of Leaf Blade Development by BLADE-ON-PETIOLE Orthologs Is a Common Strategy for Underground Rhizome Growth. Toriba T, Tokunaga H, Nagasawa K, Nie F, Yoshida A, Kyozuka J. Curr Biol. 2020 Feb 3;30(3):509-516.e3. doi: 10.1016/j.cub.2019.11.055. Epub 2020 Jan 16. PubMed 31956025.
Backbone
  Vector backbone: pGEM T-easy
  Backbone manufacturer: Promega
  Backbone size w/o insert (bp): 3000
  Total vector size (bp): 4500
  Vector type: Cloning vector
Growth in bacteria
  Bacterial resistance: Ampicillin, 100 μg/mL
  Growth temperature: 37°C
  Growth strain: DH5alpha
  Copy number: High Copy
Gene/Insert
  Gene/Insert name: Zoysia matrella BLADE-ON-PETIOLE homolog2b (alt name: ZmaBOP2b)
  Species: Zoysia matrella wakaba
  Insert size (bp): 1500
  Cloning method: Restriction Enzyme; 5′ cloning site EcoRV (destroyed during cloning); 3′ cloning site EcoRV (destroyed during cloning)
  Sequencing primers: 5′ M13 Forward; 3′ M13 Reverse
Terms and licenses: Academic/Nonprofit Terms; Industry Terms: Not Available to Industry
How to cite: pGEM_ZmaBOP2binsitu was a gift from Junko Kyozuka (Addgene plasmid # 136532 ; http://n2t.net/addgene:136532 ; RRID:Addgene_136532)
