[The description below was written by a language model from this plasmid's Addgene catalogue record and pLannotate feature annotations shown in this document.]
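Description:
pGEM_ZmaBOP2binsitu is a bacterial cloning plasmid of about 4.5 kb, built on the pGEM-T Easy backbone and carrying a roughly 1.5 kb fragment of ZmaBOP2b, a BLADE-ON-PETIOLE homolog from the grass Zoysia matrella. It is maintained in E. coli at high copy through a ColE1/pUC-type origin and is selected with ampicillin via the β-lactamase gene and its own promoter. The backbone also contributes an f1 phage origin for single-stranded DNA production. Remnants of the lac promoter, operator and lacZα region that originally supported blue/white screening are present as well, and this region is interrupted by the insert. The record lists EcoRV sites on both sides of the insert as destroyed during cloning.

The insert lies between opposing T7 and SP6 bacteriophage promoters, the arrangement that makes this plasmid useful as an in vitro transcription template. In the sequenced record, automated annotation matches about 1.4 kb of the insert to the rice NH5.2 protein, consistent with a BOP-family coding sequence from a related grass. This match is on the minus strand relative to the T7 promoter. That orientation suggests T7 transcription would yield antisense RNA and SP6 transcription the sense strand, although the record does not state which polymerase is intended for probe synthesis. A short annotated match to a hornet peptide near the SP6 side is most likely a spurious hit rather than a designed element.

The stated purpose is to serve as a template for generating in situ hybridization probes, allowing ZmaBOP2b transcripts to be localized in plant tissue sections. The associated study concerns the role of BOP orthologs in suppressing leaf blade development during rhizome growth.
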