Features (pLannotate 1.2.2; 14 found; start..end, strand, type, name):
     24..42      +  promoter       T7 promoter: promoter for bacteriophage T7 RNA polymerase
     58..1461    -  CDS            NH5.2 (fragment): NH52_ORYSJ - Also known as NH5 From Oryza sativa subsp. japonica (Rice).
   1589..1642    -  CDS            VESPI_VESMG (fragment): Experimental evidence at protein level: Swiss-Prot protein existence level 1. Shows contractile activity on isolated ileum smooth muscle. From Vespa magnifica (Hornet).
   1654..1672    -  promoter       SP6 promoter: promoter for bacteriophage SP6 RNA polymerase
   1714..1730    -  protein_bind   lac operator: The lac repressor binds to the lac operator to inhibit transcription in E. coli. This inhibition can be relieved by adding lactose or isopropyl-β-D-thiogalactopyranoside (IPTG). lac repressor encoded by lacI
   1738..1768    -  promoter       lac promoter: promoter for the E. coli lac operon
   1783..1804    -  protein_bind   CAP binding site: CAP binding activates transcription in the presence of cAMP. E. coli catabolite activator protein
   1817..1909    -  CDS            lacI (fragment): lac repressor; lacI; The lac repressor binds to the lac operator to inhibit transcription in E. coli. This inhibition can be relieved by adding lactose or isopropyl-β-D-thiogalactopyranoside (IPTG).
   2092..2680    -  rep_origin     ori: high-copy-number ColE1/pMB1/pBR322/pUC origin of replication
   2851..3711    -  CDS            AmpR: β-lactamase; bla; confers resistance to ampicillin, carbenicillin, and related antibiotics
   3712..3816    -  promoter       AmpR promoter: bla
   3843..3893    +  misc_feature   bom (fragment): basis of mobility region from pBR322
   3921..4349    -  rep_origin     f1 ori (sequence partly withheld): f1 bacteriophage origin of replication; arrow indicates direction of (+) strand synthesis
   4353..21      -  CDS            lacZα (fragment) (across the origin): LacZα fragment of β-galactosidase; lacZ fragment
>Addgene plasmid #136532 | pGEM_ZmaBOP2binsitu | addgene full sequence | sequence record 271434 | Addgene NGS Result
GTAAAACGACGGCCAGTGAATTGTAATACGACTCACTATAGGGCGAATTGGGCCCAAGCCATTGGGGAAG
TACAAGTTGGATGGGCTCCCTCGGCCGCCGTTCCCTTTCCTCGTGTCGCCGGCCACTCCAGCGTCCATCT
CCTGGCCCTGGTACATGAGCGTTGAGTTCATCGTCAGGCTCACCAAGCTGTCGTCGGCGTCGTTCCTTGC
GAAATTTCCGCCGTCGCTTCCCCCGGCGTCGCAACCACCGGCAGGCGGTGCGCCCTCGTCGCGCGTGGTC
ACCAACACCGCGGACTGCACGAGCTCAAGGCACAGCCTGAGCTTGTTGGGCTCGATGTGCGTGAGCCCCG
GCACGGCGCCCTTGAAGAGGAACTCCGAGGTGAGGCCGCGGAGCACGTCGAGCGGGGTGACTCCGTCGAG
CGTGCTGGCGTTCGGGTCCGCGTGGTGGTCGAGGAGGACGGACACCAGGTCCGGCGAGACCATCTCGGCT
GCCAGGTGGAGCGGCGTCTTCCCCGTCGGCCCCGCGCGGGAGTTGACGTCGGCCGCGCCGAGCTCCAGCA
GCGCCTTGACCACGTCGCGGTTGCAGTGCTGGACCGCGTAGTGCACGGCGAGCGCGTCGTCGAGGTCCAG
ACCCTCGCTCATGACCATCAGCTTGACGAGCTCGATGTCGGCCGCGTCCAGCGCCCGCCGCATGCGCCGG
ATCTTGTGGTCGCGGTCAGCGGCGGCGGAGGCCGGAGCGTTGATGGGGAGGTAGTACTGCGTCGAGAACG
GCGAGCGCGTCGTGCTCCTCGCCGCGGCCGCAACCGGTGACTTGGCGCGGATCTCCTCGATCTTGGCCAC
CACGTCGATGGGGAGGTGCTTGGAGAGGAGGTCGGCCGAGAGGCCTGAGCGTGCGACGAGGTGGGGGCAG
GTGTCCCAGAGCTCCTGCATCTCGAACTTGCGCGACGCCAATAGCACCTTCATCACGTCGTCGACGGACG
CCTCCTTCACCATGCTCTCCAGCTGCTTCTGGACCAAGAGCGCGAGCTGCTCGACGCCGAAGGAGCGCGC
GGCGGCGAGCGCGTCGAGGGCGAGGTCGACGGCGGCGCCGCACCGGGTGTGCCAGCACCCGCGGGCGCCG
CACCCGGGCAGCGGCCCGCTCTTGGGCGCGGCCACCGACGCCTGGCCGCTGTAGAGGAACTGCAGCACGA
GCACGAGCACCTCGTACCGGATCGAGCTGACGGGGATGACCAGCTCCGGCGTGGCGCCAGCCGAGCCACG
GGACGCCGGAGGCAGCTGGTGGTTGGGATCGAGGCCGCAGAAGAGCTTGCGGAAGAAGAGGCTGCGCGCG
GCGAGGACGCAGCGGTGGGCGTGGACGAGGCGGCCCTCGGCGCTGAACGCGACGTCGCTGAACGCCTGGC
CGTTGATGAGCAGGTTGAGGTAGTCGAGCGACAGCGACTTGACCGAGTCCTCGGAGCTCATGATCGATAT
CTCATGTGCGGCAGCAGCAGCACCCGGCCGGTAAAGGCGACCGATGGATCTATCGATCGAGCTACTAGGA
CCGAATCGCGCTGGCTGGTCCAGCTTTTCGATCGGAGGAGAAGGAATTCGCGGCCGCCTGCAGGTCGACC
ATATGGGAGAGCTCCCAACGCGTTGGATGCATAGCTTGAGTATTCTATAGTGTCACCTAAATAGCTTGGC
GTAATCATGGTCATAGCTGTTTCCTGTGTGAAATTGTTATCCGCTCACAATTCCACACAACATACGAGCC
GGAAGCATAAAGTGTAAAGCCTGGGGTGCCTAATGAGTGAGCTAACTCACATTAATTGCGTTGCGCTCAC
TGCCCGCTTTCCAGTCGGGAAACCTGTCGTGCCAGCTGCATTAATGAATCGGCCAACGCGCGGGGAGAGG
CGGTTTGCGTATTGGGCGCTCTTCCGCTTCCTCGCTCACTGACTCGCTGCGCTCGGTCGTTCGGCTGCGG
CGAGCGGTATCAGCTCACTCAAAGGCGGTAATACGGTTATCCACAGAATCAGGGGATAACGCAGGAAAGA
ACATGTGAGCAAAAGGCCAGCAAAAGGCCAGGAACCGTAAAAAGGCCGCGTTGCTGGCGTTTTTCCATAG
GCTCCGCCCCCCTGACGAGCATCACAAAAATCGACGCTCAAGTCAGAGGTGGCGAAACCCGACAGGACTA
TAAAGATACCAGGCGTTTCCCCCTGGAAGCTCCCTCGTGCGCTCTCCTGTTCCGACCCTGCCGCTTACCG
GATACCTGTCCGCCTTTCTCCCTTCGGGAAGCGTGGCGCTTTCTCATAGCTCACGCTGTAGGTATCTCAG
TTCGGTGTAGGTCGTTCGCTCCAAGCTGGGCTGTGTGCACGAACCCCCCGTTCAGCCCGACCGCTGCGCC
TTATCCGGTAACTATCGTCTTGAGTCCAACCCGGTAAGACACGACTTATCGCCACTGGCAGCAGCCACTG
GTAACAGGATTAGCAGAGCGAGGTATGTAGGCGGTGCTACAGAGTTCTTGAAGTGGTGGCCTAACTACGG
CTACACTAGAAGAACAGTATTTGGTATCTGCGCTCTGCTGAAGCCAGTTACCTTCGGAAAAAGAGTTGGT
AGCTCTTGATCCGGCAAACAAACCACCGCTGGTAGCGGTGGTTTTTTTGTTTGCAAGCAGCAGATTACGC
GCAGAAAAAAAGGATCTCAAGAAGATCCTTTGATCTTTTCTACGGGGTCTGACGCTCAGTGGAACGAAAA
CTCACGTTAAGGGATTTTGGTCATGAGATTATCAAAAAGGATCTTCACCTAGATCCTTTTAAATTAAAAA
TGAAGTTTTAAATCAATCTAAAGTATATATGAGTAAACTTGGTCTGACAGTTACCAATGCTTAATCAGTG
AGGCACCTATCTCAGCGATCTGTCTATTTCGTTCATCCATAGTTGCCTGACTCCCCGTCGTGTAGATAAC
TACGATACGGGAGGGCTTACCATCTGGCCCCAGTGCTGCAATGATACCGCGAGACCCACGCTCACCGGCT
CCAGATTTATCAGCAATAAACCAGCCAGCCGGAAGGGCCGAGCGCAGAAGTGGTCCTGCAACTTTATCCG
CCTCCATCCAGTCTATTAATTGTTGCCGGGAAGCTAGAGTAAGTAGTTCGCCAGTTAATAGTTTGCGCAA
CGTTGTTGCCATTGCTACAGGCATCGTGGTGTCACGCTCGTCGTTTGGTATGGCTTCATTCAGCTCCGGT
TCCCAACGATCAAGGCGAGTTACATGATCCCCCATGTTGTGCAAAAAAGCGGTTAGCTCCTTCGGTCCTC
CGATCGTTGTCAGAAGTAAGTTGGCCGCAGTGTTATCACTCATGGTTATGGCAGCACTGCATAATTCTCT
TACTGTCATGCCATCCGTAAGATGCTTTTCTGTGACTGGTGAGTACTCAACCAAGTCATTCTGAGAATAG
TGTATGCGGCGACCGAGTTGCTCTTGCCCGGCGTCAATACGGGATAATACCGCGCCACATAGCAGAACTT
TAAAAGTGCTCATCATTGGAAAACGTTCTTCGGGGCGAAAACTCTCAAGGATCTTACCGCTGTTGAGATC
CAGTTCGATGTAACCCACTCGTGCACCCAACTGATCTTCAGCATCTTTTACTTTCACCAGCGTTTCTGGG
TGAGCAAAAACAGGAAGGCAAAATGCCGCAAAAAAGGGAATAAGGGCGACACGGAAATGTTGAATACTCA
TACTCTTCCTTTTTCAATATTATTGAAGCATTTATCAGGGTTATTGTCTCATGAGCGGATACATATTTGA
ATGTATTTAGAAAAATAAACAAATAGGGGTTCCGCGCACATTTCCCCGAAAAGTGCCACCTGATGCGGTG
TGAAATACCGCACAGATGCGTAAGGAGAAAATACCGCATCAGGAAATTGTAAGCGTTAATATTTTGTTAA
AATTCGCGTTAAATTTTTGTTAAATCAGCTCATTTTTTAACCAATAGGCCGAAATCGGCAAAATCCCTTA
TAAATCAAAAGAATAGACCGAGATAGGGT
[37 nt withheld, positions 4020-4056]
AAAGAACGTGGACTCCAACGTCAAAGG
[49 nt withheld, positions 4084-4132]
T
[91 nt withheld, positions 4134-4224]
G
[124 nt withheld, positions 4226-4349]
CCATTCGCCATTCAGGCTGCGCAACTGTTGGGAAGGGCGATCGGTGCGGGCCTCTTCGCTATTACGCCAG
CTGGCGAAAGGGGGATGTGCTGCAAGGCGATTAAGTTGGGTAACGCCAGGGTTTTCCCAGTCACGACGTT
